>Addgene plasmid #235888 | pME_Cp_0_5a_006_MYC-tag | addgene full sequence | sequence record 476128 | Addgene NGS Result
GGTCTCGGCTTTAGAACAAAAACTTATTTCAGAGGAAGATTTAAACGGTGAGCAAAAATTAATTTCTGAG
GAAGACTTAAATGGTGAACAAAAACTGATTTCGGAGGAAGATCTGGGGTATGAGACCACTCATCGCGACT
AGTAGCGGCCGCTGCAGTCCGGCAAAAAAGGGCAAGGTGTCACCACCCTGCCCTTTTTCTTTAAAACCGA
AAAGATTACTTCGCGTTATGCAGGCTTCCTCGCTCACTGACTCGCTGCGCTCGGTCGTTCGGCTGCGGCG
AGCGGTATCAGCTCACTCAAAGGCGGTAATACGGTTATCCACAGAATCAGGGGATAACGCAGGAAAGAAC
ATGTGAGCAAAAGGCCAGCAAAAGGCCAGGAACCGTAAAAAGGCCGCGTTGCTGGCGTTTTTCCACAGGC
TCCGCCCCCCTGACGAGCATCACAAAAATCGACGCTCAAGTCAGAGGTGGCGAAACCCGACAGGACTATA
AAGATACCAGGCGTTTCCCCCTGGAAGCTCCCTCGTGCGCTCTCCTGTTCCGACCCTGCCGCTTACCGGA
TACCTGTCCGCCTTTCTCCCTTCGGGAAGCGTGGCGCTTTCTCATAGCTCACGCTGTAGGTATCTCAGTT
CGGTGTAGGTCGTTCGCTCCAAGCTGGGCTGTGTGCACGAACCCCCCGTTCAGCCCGACCGCTGCGCCTT
ATCCGGTAACTATCGTCTTGAGTCCAACCCGGTAAGACACGACTTATCGCCACTGGCAGCAGCCACTGGT
AACAGGATTAGCAGAGCGAGGTATGTAGGCGGTGCTACAGAGTTCTTGAAGTGGTGGCCTAACTACGGCT
ACACTAGAAGAACAGTATTTGGTATCTGCGCTCTGCTGAAGCCAGTTACCTTCGGAAAAAGAGTTGGTAG
CTCTTGATCCGGCAAACAAACCACCGCTGGTAGCGGTGGTTTTTTTGTTTGCAAGCAGCAGATTACGCGC
AGAAAAAAAGGATCTCAAGAAGATCCTTTGATCTTTTCTACGGGGTCTGACGCTCAGTGGAACGAAAACT
CACGTTAAGGGATTTTGGTCATGAGATTATCAAAAAGGATCTTCACCTAGATCCTTTTAAATTAAAAATG
AAGTTTTAAATCAATCTAAAGTATATATGAGTAAACTTGGTCTGACAGCTCGAGGCTTGGATTCTCACCA
ATAAAAAACGCCCGGCGGCAACCGAGCGTTCTGAACAAATCCAGATGGAGTTCTGAGGTCATTACTGGAT
CTATCAACAGGAGTCCAAGCGAGCTCGATATCAAATTACGCCCCGCCCTGCCACTCGTCGCAGTACTGTT
GTAATTCATTAAGCATTCTGCCGACATGGAAGCCATCACAAACGGCATGATGAACCTGAATCGCCAGCGG
CATCAGCACCTTGTCGCCTTGCGTATAATATTTGCCCATGGTGAAAACGGGGGCGAAGAAGTTGTCCATA
TTGGCCACGTTTAAATCAAAACTGGTGAAACTCACCCAGGGATTGGCTGATACGAAAAACATATTCTCAA
TAAACCCTTTAGGGAAATAGGCCAGGTTTTCACCGTAACACGCCACATCTTGCGAATATATGTGTAGAAA
CTGCCGGAAATCGTCGTGGTATTCACTCCAGAGTGATGAAAACGTTTCAGTTTGCTCATGGAAAACGGTG
TAACAAGGGTGAACACTATCCCATATCACCAGCTCACCGTCTTTCATTGCCATACGAAATTCCGGATGAG
CATTCATCAGGCGGGCAAGAATGTGAATAAAGGCCGGATAAAACTTGTGCTTATTTTTCTTTACGGTCTT
TAAAAAGGCCGTAATATCCAGCTGAACGGTCTGGTTATAGGTACATTGAGCAACTGACTGAAATGCCTCA
AAATGTTCTTTACGATGCCATTGGGATATATCAACGGTGGTATATCCAGTGATTTTTTTCTCCATTTTAG
CTTCCTTAGCTCCTGAAAATCTCGATAACTCAAAAAATACGCCCGGTAGTGATCTTATTTCATTATGGTG
AAAGTTGGAACCTCTTACGTGCCCGATCAACTCGAGTGCCACCTGACGTCTAAGAAACCATTATTATCAT
GACATTAACCTATAAAAATAGGCGTATCACGAGGCAGAATTTCAGATAAAAAAAATCCTTAGCTTTCGCT
AAGGATGATTTCTGGAATTCGCGGCCGCTTCTAGAGCGATGAGT
Features (pLannotate 1.2.2; 8 found; start..end, strand, type, name):
    138..157     +  misc_feature   BioBrick suffix: universal suffix for all parts
    158..215     +  terminator     his operon terminator: This putative transcriptin terminator from the E. coli his operon has a 2-bp deletion introduced during synthesis. Its efficiency has not been determined.
    410..998     -  rep_origin     ori: high-copy-number ColE1/pMB1/pBR322/pUC origin of replication
   1181..1275    -  terminator     lambda t0 terminator: transcription terminator from phage lambda
   1299..1955    -  CDS            cat: CAT_ECOLX - Experimental evidence at protein level: Swiss-Prot protein existence level 1. This enzyme is an effector of chloramphenicol resistance in bacteria. From Escherichia coli. This protein is used as a marker in many commonly used cloning vectors, such as pACYC184.
   1956..2053    -  promoter       cat promoter: promoter of the E. coli cat gene encoding chloramphenicol acetyltransferase
   2139..2182    -  terminator     bacterial terminator: putative bacterial transcription terminator
   2185..2206    +  misc_feature   BioBrick prefix: BioBrick prefix for parts that do not start with "ATG"
