[The description below was written by a language model from this plasmid's Addgene catalogue record and pLannotate feature annotations shown in this document.]
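Description:
pME_Cp_0_5a_006_MYC-tag is a small (about 2.2 kb) synthetic-biology part plasmid from a modular cloning toolkit built for engineering the chloroplast of Chlamydomonas. It is a storage vector for a single standardized part rather than an expression construct. The backbone is pME_Cp_UAV_GFP, whose name suggests a universal acceptor vector carrying a GFP dropout, although the record does not state this. The part was inserted through BsaI sites that were destroyed in the process, as is typical of Golden Gate-style assembly. The plasmid is maintained in E. coli at high copy from a ColE1/pUC-type origin and selected with chloramphenicol. Resistance comes from a cat gene driven by its native promoter and followed by the lambda t0 terminator.

The payload is a 112 bp insert encoding a MYC epitope tag derived from c-myc, intended as a C-terminal tag. The "0_5a" in the name appears to denote a level 0 part for a specific assembly position, though the record does not define the nomenclature. The automated annotation did not label the tag itself. It found only backbone elements: BioBrick prefix and suffix sequences bracketing the cloning region, plus the his operon terminator and a further putative bacterial terminator that insulate the insert from read-through transcription. No promoter, coding sequence or chloroplast regulatory element accompanies the tag, so it functions only once assembled with other parts. Its typical use is as a building block fused in frame to the 3′ end of a gene of interest in higher-level chloroplast expression constructs, allowing the protein to be detected or immunoprecipitated with anti-MYC antibodies.
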