Addgene plasmid #235888: pME_Cp_0_5a_006_MYC-tag
Purpose: MYC C-tag
Depositing lab: Tobias Erb. Depositing organization: Max Planck Institute for Terrestrial Microbiology. Publication: A modular high-throughput approach for advancing synthetic biology in the chloroplast of Chlamydomonas. Inckemann RM, Chotel T, Burgis M, Brinkmann CK, Andreas L, Baumann J, Sharma P, Klose M, Barrett J, Ries F, Paczia N, Glatter T, Mackinder LCM, Willmund F, Erb TJ. Nat Plants. 2025 Nov;11(11):2332-2349. doi: 10.1038/s41477-025-02126-2. Epub 2025 Nov 3. PubMed 41184475.
Backbone
  Vector backbone: pME_Cp_UAV_GFP
  Backbone size w/o insert (bp): 2101
  Vector type: Synthetic Biology
Growth in bacteria
  Bacterial resistance: Chloramphenicol, 25 μg/mL
  Growth temperature: 37°C
  Growth strain: DH5alpha
  Copy number: High Copy
Gene/Insert
  Gene/Insert name: MYC C-tag
  Species: c-myc oncogene
  Insert size (bp): 112
  Cloning method: Restriction Enzyme; 5′ cloning site BsaI (destroyed during cloning); 3′ cloning site BsaI (destroyed during cloning)
  Sequencing primers: 5′ CGTATCACGAGGCAGAATTTC; 3′ CCTGCATAACGCGAAGTAATC
Terms and licenses: Academic/Nonprofit Terms; Industry Terms: Not Available to Industry
Depositor comments: Please visit https://doi.org/10.1101/2024.05.08.593163 for bioRxiv preprint.
How to cite: pME_Cp_0_5a_006_MYC-tag was a gift from Tobias Erb (Addgene plasmid # 235888 ; http://n2t.net/addgene:235888 ; RRID:Addgene_235888)
